Addgene plasmid #228668: pMB.002
Purpose: (Empty Backbone) Moclo Baculo toolkit level 2 backbone
Depositing lab: Chen Davidovich. Depositing organization: Monash University. Publication: Modular cloning of multigene vectors for the baculovirus system and yeast. Lai Z, Flanigan SF, Boudes M, Davidovich C. J Mol Biol. 2025 Jan 13:168943. doi: 10.1016/j.jmb.2025.168943. PubMed 39814169.
Backbone
  Vector backbone: pFastBac1
  Vector type: Insect Expression
Growth in bacteria
  Bacterial resistance: Ampicillin and Gentamicin, 100 & 10 μg/mL
  Growth temperature: 37°C
  Growth strain: DH5alpha
  Copy number: High Copy
Gene/Insert
  Gene/Insert name: None
  Mutation: GentR R98K
Terms and licenses: Academic/Nonprofit Terms; Industry Terms: Not Available to Industry
Depositor comments: Spacer
How to cite: pMB.002 was a gift from Chen Davidovich (Addgene plasmid # 228668 ; http://n2t.net/addgene:228668 ; RRID:Addgene_228668)
