[The description below was written by a language model from this plasmid's Addgene catalogue record and pLannotate feature annotations shown in this document.]
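Description:
pMB.002 is an empty level 2 acceptor backbone from the MoClo Baculo toolkit, a modular cloning system for building multigene expression vectors for the baculovirus/insect cell system. It is derived from pFastBac1 and is catalogued as an insect expression vector with no insert. The depositor's only comment is "Spacer", which presumably refers to a placeholder at the assembly site, although the record does not describe it. The 5.8 kb plasmid replicates in E. coli at high copy from a ColE1/pUC-type origin. It also carries an f1 phage origin and a fragment of the pBR322 bom region.

The functional core is a mini-Tn7 element bounded by the Tn7R and Tn7L ends. In pFastBac-type donor plasmids, the DNA between these ends is moved by Tn7 transposition into a bacmid held in E. coli, and the resulting recombinant baculovirus genome is then used to transfect insect cells. Within the element lies a gentamicin acetyltransferase gene driven by the class 1 integron Pc promoter. The record notes an R98K substitution in this marker but gives no reason for it. Roughly 430 bp of unannotated sequence sits between the gentamicin cassette region and Tn7L. This is where assembled transcription units would be expected to go, but no polyhedrin promoter, terminator or Type IIS cloning sites are annotated.

Outside the transposon, the backbone carries AmpR with its own promoter, consistent with the listed ampicillin plus gentamicin selection. The annotation also finds a full-length aadA (spectinomycin/streptomycin resistance) gene, a short GmR fragment and integrase fragments. The catalogue entry does not mention these or list spectinomycin as a selection.
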