Features (pLannotate 1.2.2; 13 found; start..end, strand, type, name):
      1..589     +  rep_origin     ori: high-copy-number ColE1/pMB1/pBR322/pUC origin of replication
    775..824     -  misc_feature   bom (fragment): basis of mobility region from pBR322
    892..1116    -  mobile_element Tn7R: mini-Tn7 element (right end of the Tn7 transposon) Tn7
   1183..1716    -  CDS            GmR: gentamycin acetyltransferase; aacC1; confers resistance to gentamycin
   1905..1933    -  promoter       Pc promoter: intI1 (promoter lies within the coding sequence); class 1 integron promoter
   1911..2231    -  CDS            YPR2_ECOLX (fragment): Protein predicted: Swiss-Prot protein existence level 4. From Escherichia coli.
   2662..2827    -  mobile_element Tn7L: mini-Tn7 element (left end of the Tn7 transposon) Tn7
   3122..3202    -  CDS            int (fragment): INT2_ECOLX - Protein inferred from homology: Swiss-Prot protein existence level 3. Putative integrase believed to be involved in the insertion of antibiotic resistance genes into plasmids and transposons. From Escherichia coli.
   3288..3344    +  CDS            GmR (fragment): gentamycin acetyltransferase; aacC1; confers resistance to gentamycin
   3351..4142    +  CDS            SmR: aminoglycoside adenylyltransferase (Murphy, 1985); aadA; confers resistance to spectinomycin and streptomycin
   4189..4644    +  rep_origin     f1 ori (sequence partly withheld): f1 bacteriophage origin of replication; arrow indicates direction of (+) strand synthesis
   4671..4775    +  promoter       AmpR promoter: bla
   4776..5636    +  CDS            AmpR: β-lactamase; bla; confers resistance to ampicillin, carbenicillin, and related antibiotics
>Addgene plasmid #228668 | pMB.002 | addgene full sequence | sequence record 456209 | Addgene NGS Result
TTGAGATCCTTTTTTTCTGCGCGTAATCTGCTGCTTGCAAACAAAAAAACCACCGCTACCAGCGGTGGTT
TGTTTGCCGGATCAAGAGCTACCAACTCTTTTTCCGAAGGTAACTGGCTTCAGCAGAGCGCAGATACCAA
ATACTGTCCTTCTAGTGTAGCCGTAGTTAGGCCACCACTTCAAGAACTCTGTAGCACCGCCTACATACCT
CGCTCTGCTAATCCTGTTACCAGTGGCTGCTGCCAGTGGCGATAAGTCGTGTCTTACCGGGTTGGACTCA
AGACGATAGTTACCGGATAAGGCGCAGCGGTCGGGCTGAACGGGGGGTTCGTGCACACAGCCCAGCTTGG
AGCGAACGACCTACACCGAACTGAGATACCTACAGCGTGAGCTATGAGAAAGCGCCACGCTTCCCGAAGG
GAGAAAGGCGGACAGGTATCCGGTAAGCGGCAGGGTCGGAACAGGAGAGCGCACGAGGGAGCTTCCAGGG
GGAAACGCCTGGTATCTTTATAGTCCTGTCGGGTTTCGCCACCTCTGACTTGAGCGTCGATTTTTGTGAT
GCTCGTCAGGGGGGCGGAGCCTATGGAAAAACGCCAGCAACGCGGCCTTTTTACGGTTCCTGGCCTTTTG
CTGGCCTTTTGCTCACATGTTCTTTCCTGCGTTATCCCCTGATTCTGTGGATAACCGTATTACCGCCTTT
GAGTGAGCTGATACCGCTCGCCGCAGCCGAACGACCGAGCGCAGCGAGTCAGTGAGCGAGGAAGCGGAAG
AGCGCCTGATGCGGTATTTTCTCCTTACGCATCTGTGCGGTATTTCACACCGCAGACCAGCCGCGTAACC
TGGCAAAATCGGTTACGGTTGAGTAATAAATGGATGCCCTGCGTAAGCGGGTGTGGGCGGACAATAAAGT
CTTAAACTGAACAAAATAGATCTAAACTATGACAATAAAGTCTTAAACTAGACAGAATAGTTGTAAACTG
AAATCAGTCCAGTTATGCTGTGAAAAAGCATACTGGACTTTTGTTATGGCTAAAGCAAACTCTTCATTTT
CTGAAGTGCAAATTGCCCGTCGTATTAAAGAGGGGCGTGGCCAAGGGCATGGTAAAGACTATATTCGCGG
CGTTGTGACAATTTACCGAACAACTCCGCGGCCGGGAAGCCGATCTCGGCTTGAACGAATTGTTAGGTGG
CGGTACTTGGGTCGATATCAAAGTGCATCACTTCTTCCCGTATGCCCAACTTTGTATAGAGAGCCACTGC
GGGATCGTCACCGTAATCTGCTTGCACGTAGATCACATAAGCACCAAGCGCGTTGGCCTCATGCTTGAGG
AGATTGATGAGCGCGGTGGCAATGCCCTGCCTCCGGTGCTCGCCGGAGACTGCGAGATCATAGATATAGA
TCTCACTACGCGGCTGCTCAAACTTGGGCAGAACGTAAGCCGCGAGAGCGCCAACAACCGCTTCTTGGTC
GAAGGCAGCAAGCGCGATGAATGTCTTACTACGGAGCAAGTTCCCGAGGTAATCGGAGTCCGGCTGATGT
TGGGAGTAGGTGGCTACGTCGCCGAACTCACGACCGAAAAGATCAAGAGCAGCCCGCATGGATTTGACTT
GGTCAGGGCCGAGCCTACATGTGCGAATGATGCCCATACTTGAGCCACCTAACTTTGTTTTAGGGCGACT
GCCCTGCTGCGTAACATCGTTGCTGCTGCGTAACATCGTTGCTGCTCCATAACATCAAACATCGACCCAC
GGCGTAACGCGCTTGCTGCTTGGATGCCCGAGGCATAGACTGTACAAAAAAACAGTCATAACAAGCCATG
AAAACCGCCACTGCGCCGTTACCACCGCTGCGTTCGGTCAAGGTTCTGGACCAGTTGCGTGAGCGCATAC
GCTACTTGCATTACAGTTTACGAACCGAACAGGCTTATGTCAACTGGGTTCGTGCCTTCATCCGTTTCCA
CGGTGTGCGTCACCCGGCAACCTTGGGCAGCAGCGAAGTCGAGGCATTTCTGTCCTGGCTGGCGAACGAG
CGCAAGGTTTCGGACTCCACGCATCGTCAGGCATTGGCGGCCTTGCTGTTCTTCTACGGCAAGGTGCTGT
GCACGGATCTGCCCTGGCTTCAGGAGATCGGAAGACCTCGGCCGTCGCGGCGCTTGCCGGTGGTGCTGAC
CCCGGATGAAGTGGTTCGCATCCTCGGTTTTCTGGAAGGCGAGCATCGTTTGTTCGCCCAGGACTCTAGC
TATAGTTCCCTGAATTCGCATCTAGACTGATGAGACGTGGTAGAGCCACAAACAGCCGGTACAAGCAACG
ATCTCCAGGACCATCTGAATCATGCGCGGATGACACGAACTCACGACGGCGATCACAGACATTAACCCAC
AGTACAGACACTGCGACAACGTGGCAATTCGTCGCAATACAACGACTAGAGATCTATGTGAGGATCCTAA
CTCGAGATCGAGCTGGAAATCTGCTCGTCAGTGGTGCTCACACTGACGAATCATGTACAGATCATACCGA
TGACTGCCTGGCGACTCACAACTAAGCAAGACAGCCGGAACCAGCGCCGGCGAACACCACTGCATATATG
GCATATCACAACAGTCCACGTCTCAAGCAGTTACAGAGATGTTACGAACCACTAGTGCACTGCAGTACAT
CAACCAGATAAGTGAAATCTAGTTCCAAACTATTTTGTCATTTTTAATTTTCGTATTAGCTTACGACGCT
ACACCCAGTTCCCATCTATTTTGTCACTCTTCCCTAAATAATCCTTAAAAACTCCATTTCCACCCCTCCC
AGTTCCCAACTATTTTGTCCGCCCACAGCGGGGCATTTTTCTTCCTGTTATGTTTTTAATCAAACATCCT
GCCAACTCCATGTGACAAACCGTCATCTTCGGCTACTTTTTCTCTGTCACAGAATGAAAATTTTTCTGTC
ATCTCTTCGTTATTAATGTTTGTAATTGACTGAATATCAACGCTTATTTGCAGCCTGAACTGGGAGGCAG
AATAAATGATCATATCGTCAATTATTACCTCCACGGGGAGAGCCTGAGCAAACTGGCCTCAGGCATTTGA
GAAGCACACGGTCACACTGCTTCCGGTAGTCAATAAACCGGTAAGTAGCGTATGCGCTCACGCAACTGGT
CCAGAACCTTGACCGAACGCAGCGGTGGTAACGGCGCAGTGGCGGTTTTCATGGCTTGTTATGACTGTTT
TTTTGGGGTACAGTCTATGCCTCGGGCATCCAAGCAGCAAGCGCGTTACGCCGTGGGTCGATGTTTGATG
TTATGGAGCAGCAACGATGTTACGCAGCAGGGCAGTCGCCCTAAAACAAAGTTAAACATCATGAGGGAAG
CGGTGATCGCCGAAGTATCGACTCAACTATCAGAGGTAGTTGGCGTCATCGAGCGCCATCTCGAACCGAC
GTTGCTGGCCGTACATTTGTACGGCTCCGCAGTGGATGGCGGCCTGAAGCCACACAGTGATATTGATTTG
CTGGTTACGGTGACCGTAAGGCTTGATGAAACAACGCGGCGAGCTTTGATCAACGACCTTTTGGAAACTT
CGGCTTCCCCTGGAGAGAGCGAGATTCTCCGCGCTGTAGAAGTCACCATTGTTGTGCACGACGACATCAT
TCCGTGGCGTTATCCAGCTAAGCGCGAACTGCAATTTGGAGAATGGCAGCGCAATGACATTCTTGCAGGT
ATCTTCGAGCCAGCCACGATCGACATTGATCTGGCTATCTTGCTGACAAAAGCAAGAGAACATAGCGTTG
CCTTGGTAGGTCCAGCGGCGGAGGAACTCTTTGATCCGGTTCCTGAACAGGATCTATTTGAGGCGCTAAA
TGAAACCTTAACGCTATGGAACTCGCCGCCCGACTGGGCTGGCGATGAGCGAAATGTAGTGCTTACGTTG
TCCCGCATTTGGTACAGCGCAGTAACCGGCAAAATCGCGCCGAAGGATGTCGCTGCCGACTGGGCAATGG
AGCGCCTGCCGGCCCAGTATCAGCCCGTCATACTTGAAGCTAGACAGGCTTATCTTGGACAAGAAGAAGA
TCGCTTGGCCTCGCGCGCAGATCAGTTGGAAGAATTTGTCCACTACGTGAAAGGCGAGATCACCAAGGTA
GTCGGCAAATAATGTCTAACAATTCGTTCAAGCCGACGGATTGGCGAATGGGGGG
[127 nt withheld, positions 4186-4312]
C
[91 nt withheld, positions 4314-4404]
A
[49 nt withheld, positions 4406-4454]
CCTTTGACGTTGGAGTCCACGTTCTTT
[37 nt withheld, positions 4482-4518]
ACCCTATCTCGGTCTATTCTTTTGATTTATAAGGGATTTTGCCGATTTCGGCCTATTGGTTAAAAAATGA
GCTGATTTAACAAAAATTTAACGCGAATTTTAACAAAATATTAACGTTTACAATTTCAGGTGGCACTTTT
CGGGGAAATGTGCGCGGAACCCCTATTTGTTTATTTTTCTAAATACATTCAAATATGTATCCGCTCATGA
GACAATAACCCTGATAAATGCTTCAATAATATTGAAAAAGGAAGAGTATGAGTATTCAACATTTCCGTGT
CGCCCTTATTCCCTTTTTTGCGGCATTTTGCCTTCCTGTTTTTGCTCACCCAGAAACGCTGGTGAAAGTA
AAAGATGCTGAAGATCAGTTGGGTGCACGAGTGGGTTACATCGAACTGGATCTCAACAGCGGTAAGATCC
TTGAGAGTTTTCGCCCCGAAGAACGTTTTCCAATGATGAGCACTTTTAAAGTTCTGCTATGTGGCGCGGT
ATTATCCCGTATTGACGCCGGGCAAGAGCAACTCGGTCGCCGCATACACTATTCTCAGAATGACTTGGTT
GAGTACTCACCAGTCACAGAAAAGCATCTTACGGATGGCATGACAGTAAGAGAATTATGCAGTGCTGCCA
TAACCATGAGTGATAACACTGCGGCCAACTTACTTCTGACAACGATCGGAGGACCGAAGGAGCTAACCGC
TTTTTTGCACAACATGGGGGATCATGTAACTCGCCTTGATCGTTGGGAACCGGAGCTGAATGAAGCCATA
CCAAACGACGAGCGTGACACCACGATGCCTGTAGCAATGGCAACAACGTTGCGCAAACTATTAACTGGCG
AACTACTTACTCTAGCTTCCCGGCAACAATTAATAGACTGGATGGAGGCGGATAAAGTTGCAGGACCACT
TCTGCGCTCGGCCCTTCCGGCTGGCTGGTTTATTGCTGATAAATCTGGAGCCGGTGAGCGTGGTTCTCGC
GGTATCATTGCAGCACTGGGGCCAGATGGTAAGCCCTCCCGTATCGTAGTTATCTACACGACGGGGAGTC
AGGCAACTATGGATGAACGAAATAGACAGATCGCTGAGATAGGTGCCTCACTGATTAAGCATTGGTAACT
GTCAGACCAAGTTTACTCATATATACTTTAGATTGATTTAAAACTTCATTTTTAATTTAAAAGGATCTAG
GTGAAGATCCTTTTTGATAATCTCATGACCAAAATCCCTTAACGTGAGTTTTCGTTCCACTGAGCGTCAG
ACCCCGTAGAAAAGATCAAAGGATCTTC
